>Addgene plasmid #76636 | PRKAA2 gRNA (BRDN0001147732) | addgene full sequence | sequence record 186210 | Addgene Assembled Sequence
CCCGGGTGCAAAGATGGATAAAGTTTTAAACAGAGAGGAATCTTTGCAGCTAATGGACCTTCTAGGTCTT
GAAAGGAGTGGGAATTGGCTCCGGTGCCCGTCAGTGGGCAGAGCGCACATCGCCCACAGTCCCCGAGAAG
TTGGGGGGAGGGGTCGGCAATTGATCCGGTGCCTAGAGAAGGTGGCGCGGGGTAAACTGGGAAAGTGATG
TCGTGTACTGGCTCCGCCTTTTTCCCGAGGGTGGGGGAGAACCGTATATAAGTGCAGTAGTCGCCGTGAA
CGTTCTTTTTCGCAACGGGTTTGCCGCCAGAACACAGGTAAGTGCCGTGTGTGGTTCCCGCGGGCCTGGC
CTCTTTACGGGTTATGGCCCTTGCGTGCCTTGAATTACTTCCACCTGGCTGCAGTACGTGATTCTTGATC
CCGAGCTTCGGGTTGGAAGTGGGTGGGAGAGTTCGAGGCCTTGCGCTTAAGGAGCCCCTTCGCCTCGTGC
TTGAGTTGAGGCCTGGCCTGGGCGCTGGGGCCGCCGCGTGCGAATCTGGTGGCACCTTCGCGCCTGTCTC
GCTGCTTTCGATAAGTCTCTAGCCATTTAAAATTTTTGATGACCTGCTGCGACGCTTTTTTTCTGGCAAG
ATAGTCTTGTAAATGCGGGCCAAGATCTGCACACTGGTATTTCGGTTTTTGGGGCCGCGGGCGGCGACGG
GGCCCGTGCGTCCCAGCGCACATGTTCGGCGAGGCGGGGCCTGCGAGCGCGGCCACCGAGAATCGGACGG
GGGTAGTCTCAAGCTGGCCGGCCTGCTCTGGTGCCTGGCCTCGCGCCGCCGTGTATCGCCCCGCCCTGGG
CGGCAAGGCTGGCCCGGTCGGCACCAGTTGCGTGAGCGGAAAGATGGCCGCTTCCCGGCCCTGCTGCAGG
GAGCTCAAAATGGAGGACGCGGCGCTCGGGAGAGCGGGCGGGTGAGTCACCCACACAAAGGAAAAGGGCC
TTTCCGTCCTCAGCCGTCGCTTCATGTGACTCCACGGAGTACCGGGCGCCGTCCAGGCACCTCGATTAGT
TCTCGAGCTTTTGGAGTACGTCGTCTTTAGGTTGGGGGGAGGGGTTTTATGCGATGGAGTTTCCCCACAC
TGAGTGGGTGGAGACTGAAGTTAGGCCAGCTTGGCACTTGATGTAATTCTCCTTGGAATTTGCCCTTTTT
GAGTTTGGATCTTGGTTCATTCTCAAGCCTCAGACAGTGGTTCAAAGTTTTTTTCTTCCATTTCAGGTGT
CGTGACGTACGGCCACCATGACCGAGTACAAGCCCACGGTGCGCCTCGCCACCCGCGACGACGTCCCCAG
GGCCGTACGCACCCTCGCCGCCGCGTTCGCCGACTACCCCGCCACGCGCCACACCGTCGATCCGGACCGC
CACATCGAGCGGGTCACCGAGCTGCAAGAACTCTTCCTCACGCGCGTCGGGCTCGACATCGGCAAGGTGT
GGGTCGCGGACGACGGCGCCGCCGTGGCGGTCTGGACCACGCCGGAGAGCGTCGAAGCGGGGGCGGTGTT
CGCCGAGATCGGCCCGCGCATGGCCGAGTTGAGCGGTTCCCGGCTGGCCGCGCAGCAACAGATGGAAGGC
CTCCTGGCGCCGCACCGGCCCAAGGAGCCCGCGTGGTTCCTGGCCACCGTCGGAGTCTCGCCCGACCACC
AGGGCAAGGGTCTGGGCAGCGCCGTCGTGCTCCCCGGAGTGGAGGCGGCCGAGCGCGCCGGGGTGCCCGC
CTTCCTGGAGACCTCCGCGCCCCGCAACCTCCCCTTCTACGAGCGGCTCGGCTTCACCGTCACCGCCGAC
GTCGAGGTGCCCGAAGGACCGCGCACCTGGTGCATGACCCGCAAGCCCGGTGCCTGAACGCGTTAAGTCG
ACAATCAACCTCTGGATTACAAAATTTGTGAAAGATTGACTGGTATTCTTAACTATGTTGCTCCTTTTAC
GCTATGTGGATACGCTGCTTTAATGCCTTTGTATCATGCTATTGCTTCCCGTATGGCTTTCATTTTCTCC
TCCTTGTATAAATCCTGGTTGCTGTCTCTTTATGAGGAGTTGTGGCCCGTTGTCAGGCAACGTGGCGTGG
TGTGCACTGTGTTTGCTGACGCAACCCCCACTGGTTGGGGCATTGCCACCACCTGTCAGCTCCTTTCCGG
GACTTTCGCTTTCCCCCTCCCTATTGCCACGGCGGAACTCATCGCCGCCTGCCTTGCCCGCTGCTGGACA
GGGGCTCGGCTGTTGGGCACTGACAATTCCGTGGTGTTGTCGGGGAAATCATCGTCCTTTCCTTGGCTGC
TCGCCTGTGTTGCCACCTGGATTCTGCGCGGGACGTCCTTCTGCTACGTCCCTTCGGCCCTCAATCCAGC
GGACCTTCCTTCCCGCGGCCTGCTGCCGGCTCTGCGGCCTCTTCCGCGTCTTCGCCTTCGCCCTCAGACG
AGTCGGATCTCCCTTTGGGCCGCCTCCCCGCGTCGACTTTAAGACCAATGACTTACAAGGCAGCTGTAGA
TCTTAGCCACTTTTTAAAAGAAAAGGGGGGACTGGAAGGGCTAATTCACTCCCAACGAAGACAAGATCTG
CTTTTTGCTTGTACTGGGTCTCTCTGGTTAGACCAGATCTGAGCCTGGGAGCTCTCTGGCTAACTAGGGA
ACCCACTGCTTAAGCCTCAATAAAGCTTGCCTTGAGTGCTTCAAGTAGTGTGTGCCCGTCTGTTGTGTGA
CTCTGGTAACTAGAGATCCCTCAGACCCTTTTAGTCAGTGTGGAAAATCTCTAGCAGTACGTATAGTAGT
TCATGTCATCTTATTATTCAGTATTTATAACTTGCAAAGAAATGAATATCAGAGAGTGAGAGGAACTTGT
TTATTGCAGCTTATAATGGTTACAAATAAAGCAATAGCATCACAAATTTCACAAATAAAGCATTTTTTTC
ACTGCATTCTAGTTGTGGTTTGTCCAAACTCATCAATGTATCTTATCATGTCTGGCTCTAGCTATCCCGC
CCCTAACTCCGCCCATCCCGCCCCTAACTCCGCCCAGTTCCGCCCATTCTCCGCCCCATGGCTGACTAAT
TTTTTTTATTTATGCAGAGGCCGAGGCCGCCTCGGCCTCTGAGCTATTCCAGAAGTAGTGAGGAGGCTTT
TTTGGAGGCCTAGGGACGTACCCAATTCGCCCTATAGTGAGTCGTATTACGCGCGCTCACTGGCCGTCGT
TTTACAACGTCGTGACTGGGAAAACCCTGGCGTTACCCAACTTAATCGCCTTGCAGCACATCCCCCTTTC
GCCAGCTGGCGTAATAGCGAAGAGGCCCGCACCGATCGCCCTTCCCAACAGTTGCGCAGCCTGAATGGCG
AATGGG
[124 nt withheld, positions 3367-3490]
C
[91 nt withheld, positions 3492-3582]
A
[49 nt withheld, positions 3584-3632]
CCTTTGACGTTGGAGTCCACGTTCTTT
[37 nt withheld, positions 3660-3696]
ACCCTATCTCGGTCTATTCTTTTGATTTATAAGGGATTTTGCCGATTTCGGCCTATTGGTTAAAAAATGA
GCTGATTTAACAAAAATTTAACGCGAATTTTAACAAAATATTAACGCTTACAATTTAGGTGGCACTTTTC
GGGGAAATGTGCGCGGAACCCCTATTTGTTTATTTTTCTAAATACATTCAAATATGTATCCGCTCATGAG
ACAATAACCCTGATAAATGCTTCAATAATATTGAAAAAGGAAGAGTATGAGTATTCAACATTTCCGTGTC
GCCCTTATTCCCTTTTTTGCGGCATTTTGCCTTCCTGTTTTTGCTCACCCAGAAACGCTGGTGAAAGTAA
AAGATGCTGAAGATCAGTTGGGTGCACGAGTGGGTTACATCGAACTGGATCTCAACAGCGGTAAGATCCT
TGAGAGTTTTCGCCCCGAAGAACGTTTTCCAATGATGAGCACTTTTAAAGTTCTGCTATGTGGCGCGGTA
TTATCCCGTATTGACGCCGGGCAAGAGCAACTCGGTCGCCGCATACACTATTCTCAGAATGACTTGGTTG
AGTACTCACCAGTCACAGAAAAGCATCTTACGGATGGCATGACAGTAAGAGAATTATGCAGTGCTGCCAT
AACCATGAGTGATAACACTGCGGCCAACTTACTTCTGACAACGATCGGAGGACCGAAGGAGCTAACCGCT
TTTTTGCACAACATGGGGGATCATGTAACTCGCCTTGATCGTTGGGAACCGGAGCTGAATGAAGCCATAC
CAAACGACGAGCGTGACACCACGATGCCTGTAGCAATGGCAACAACGTTGCGCAAACTATTAACTGGCGA
ACTACTTACTCTAGCTTCCCGGCAACAATTAATAGACTGGATGGAGGCGGATAAAGTTGCAGGACCACTT
CTGCGCTCGGCCCTTCCGGCTGGCTGGTTTATTGCTGATAAATCTGGAGCCGGTGAGCGTGGGTCTCGCG
GTATCATTGCAGCACTGGGGCCAGATGGTAAGCCCTCCCGTATCGTAGTTATCTACACGACGGGGAGTCA
GGCAACTATGGATGAACGAAATAGACAGATCGCTGAGATAGGTGCCTCACTGATTAAGCATTGGTAACTG
TCAGACCAAGTTTACTCATATATACTTTAGATTGATTTAAAACTTCATTTTTAATTTAAAAGGATCTAGG
TGAAGATCCTTTTTGATAATCTCATGACCAAAATCCCTTAACGTGAGTTTTCGTTCCACTGAGCGTCAGA
CCCCGTAGAAAAGATCAAAGGATCTTCTTGAGATCCTTTTTTTCTGCGCGTAATCTGCTGCTTGCAAACA
AAAAAACCACCGCTACCAGCGGTGGTTTGTTTGCCGGATCAAGAGCTACCAACTCTTTTTCCGAAGGTAA
CTGGCTTCAGCAGAGCGCAGATACCAAATACTGTTCTTCTAGTGTAGCCGTAGTTAGGCCACCACTTCAA
GAACTCTGTAGCACCGCCTACATACCTCGCTCTGCTAATCCTGTTACCAGTGGCTGCTGCCAGTGGCGAT
AAGTCGTGTCTTACCGGGTTGGACTCAAGACGATAGTTACCGGATAAGGCGCAGCGGTCGGGCTGAACGG
GGGGTTCGTGCACACAGCCCAGCTTGGAGCGAACGACCTACACCGAACTGAGATACCTACAGCGTGAGCT
ATGAGAAAGCGCCACGCTTCCCGAAGGGAGAAAGGCGGACAGGTATCCGGTAAGCGGCAGGGTCGGAACA
GGAGAGCGCACGAGGGAGCTTCCAGGGGGAAACGCCTGGTATCTTTATAGTCCTGTCGGGTTTCGCCACC
TCTGACTTGAGCGTCGATTTTTGTGATGCTCGTCAGGGGGGCGGAGCCTATGGAAAAACGCCAGCAACGC
GGCCTTTTTACGGTTCCTGGCCTTTTGCTGGCCTTTTGCTCACATGTTCTTTCCTGCGTTATCCCCTGAT
TCTGTGGATAACCGTATTACCGCCTTTGAGTGAGCTGATACCGCTCGCCGCAGCCGAACGACCGAGCGCA
GCGAGTCAGTGAGCGAGGAAGCGGAAGAGCGCCCAATACGCAAACCGCCTCTCCCCGCGCGTTGGCCGAT
TCATTAATGCAGCTGGCACGACAGGTTTCCCGACTGGAAAGCGGGCAGTGAGCGCAACGCAATTAATGTG
AGTTAGCTCACTCATTAGGCACCCCAGGCTTTACACTTTATGCTTCCGGCTCGTATGTTGTGTGGAATTG
TGAGCGGATAACAATTTCACACAGGAAACAGCTATGACCATGATTACGCCAAGCGCGCAATTAACCCTCA
CTAAAGGGAACAAAAGCTGGAGCTGCAAGCTTAATGTAGTCTTATGCAATACTCTTGTAGTCTTGCAACA
TGGTAACGATGAGTTAGCAACATGCCTTACAAGGAGAGAAAAAGCACCGTGCATGCCGATTGGTGGAAGT
AAGGTGGTACGATCGTGCCTTATTAGGAAGGCAACAGACGGGTCTGACATGGATTGGACGAACCACTGAA
TTGCCGCATTGCAGAGATATTGTATTTAAGTGCCTAGCTCGATACATAAACGGGTCTCTCTGGTTAGACC
AGATCTGAGCCTGGGAGCTCTCTGGCTAACTAGGGAACCCACTGCTTAAGCCTCAATAAAGCTTGCCTTG
AGTGCTTCAAGTAGTGTGTGCCCGTCTGTTGTGTGACTCTGGTAACTAGAGATCCCTCAGACCCTTTTAG
TCAGTGTGGAAAATCTCTAGCAGTGGCGCCCGAACAGGGACTTGAAAGCGAAAGGGAAACCAGAGGAGCT
CTCTCGACGCAGGACTCGGCTTGCTGAAGCGCGCACGGCAAGAGGCGAGGGGCGGCGACTGGTGAGTACG
CCAAAAATTTTGACTAGCGGAGGCTAGAAGGAGAGAGATGGGTGCGAGAGCGTCAGTATTAAGCGGGGGA
GAATTAGATCGCGATGGGAAAAAATTCGGTTAAGGCCAGGGGGAAAGAAAAAATATAAATTAAAACATAT
AGTATGGGCAAGCAGGGAGCTAGAACGATTCGCAGTTAATCCTGGCCTGTTAGAAACATCAGAAGGCTGT
AGACAAATACTGGGACAGCTACAACCATCCCTTCAGACAGGATCAGAAGAACTTAGATCATTATATAATA
CAGTAGCAACCCTCTATTGTGTGCATCAAAGGATAGAGATAAAAGACACCAAGGAAGCTTTAGACAAGAT
AGAGGAAGAGCAAAACAAAAGTAAGACCACCGCACAGCAAGCGGCCGCTGATCTTCAGACCTGGAGGAGG
AGATATGAGGGACAATTGGAGAAGTGAATTATATAAATATAAAGTAGTAAAAATTGAACCATTAGGAGTA
GCACCCACCAAGGCAAAGAGAAGAGTGGTGCAGAGAGAAAAAAGAGCAGTGGGAATAGGAGCTTTGTTCC
TTGGGTTCTTGGGAGCAGCAGGAAGCACTATGGGCGCAGCGTCAATGACGCTGACGGTACAGGCCAGACA
ATTATTGTCTGGTATAGTGCAGCAGCAGAACAATTTGCTGAGGGCTATTGAGGCGCAACAGCATCTGTTG
CAACTCACAGTCTGGGGCATCAAGCAGCTCCAGGCAAGAATCCTGGCTGTGGAAAGATACCTAAAGGATC
AACAGCTCCTGGGGATTTGGGGTTGCTCTGGAAAACTCATTTGCACCACTGCTGTGCCTTGGAATGCTAG
TTGGAGTAATAAATCTCTGGAACAGATTTGGAATCACACGACCTGGATGGAGTGGGACAGAGAAATTAAC
AATTACACAAGCTTAATACACTCCTTAATTGAAGAATCGCAAAACCAGCAAGAAAAGAATGAACAAGAAT
TATTGGAATTAGATAAATGGGCAAGTTTGTGGAATTGGTTTAACATAACAAATTGGCTGTGGTATATAAA
ATTATTCATAATGATAGTAGGAGGCTTGGTAGGTTTAAGAATAGTTTTTGCTGTACTTTCTATAGTGAAT
AGAGTTAGGCAGGGATATTCACCATTATCGTTTCAGACCCACCTCCCAACCCCGAGGGGACCCAGAGAGG
GCCTATTTCCCATGATTCCTTCATATTTGCATATACGATACAAGGCTGTTAGAGAGATAATTAGAATTAA
TTTGACTGTAAACACAAAGATATTAGTACAAAATACGTGACGTAGAAAGTAATAATTTCTTGGGTAGTTT
GCAGTTTTAAAATTATGTTTTAAAATGGACTATCATATGCTTACCGTAACTTGAAAGTATTTCGATTTCT
TGGCTTTATATATCTTGTGGAAAGGACGAAACACCGCAGGCCTGGGGGAATATGCAGTTTTAGAGCTAGA
AATAGCAAGTTAAAATAAGGCTAGTCCGTTATCAACTTGAAAAAGTGGCACCGAGTCGGTGCTTTTTTAA
GCTTGGCGTAACTAGATCTTGAGACAAATGGCAGTATTCATCCACAATTTTAAAAGAAAAGGGGGGATTG
GGGGGTACAGTGCAGGGGAAAGAATAGTAGACATAATAGCAACAGACATACAAACTAAAGAATTACAAAA
ACAAATTACAAAAATTCAAAATTTTCGGGTTTATTACAGGGACAGCAGAGATCCACTTTGGCGCCGGCTC
GAGGGGG
Features (pLannotate 1.2.2; 29 found; start..end, strand, type, name):
     14..80      +  CDS            small t antigen (fragment): SV40 (simian virus 40) small t antigen
    106..317     +  promoter       EF-1α core promoter: core promoter for human elongation factor EF-1α
    318..1256    +  intron         EF-1α intron A: intron upstream of the start codon of human EF-1α
   1278..1877    +  CDS            PuroR (fragment): puromycin N-acetyltransferase; pac from Streptomyces; confers resistance to puromycin
   1893..2481    +  misc_feature   WPRE: woodchuck hepatitis virus posttranscriptional regulatory element
   2532..2551    +  misc_feature   cPPT/CTS (fragment): central polypurine tract and central termination sequence of HIV-1
   2553..2786    +  LTR            3' LTR (ΔU3): self-inactivating 3' long terminal repeat (LTR) from HIV-1
   2864..2985    +  polyA_signal   SV40 poly(A) signal: SV40 polyadenylation signal
   3025..3160    +  rep_origin     SV40 ori: SV40 origin of replication
   3181..3199    -  promoter       T7 promoter: promoter for bacteriophage T7 RNA polymerase
   3207..3362    +  CDS            lacZα (fragment): LacZα fragment of β-galactosidase; lacZ fragment
   3367..3795    +  rep_origin     f1 ori (sequence partly withheld): f1 bacteriophage origin of replication; arrow indicates direction of (+) strand synthesis
   3848..3952    +  promoter       AmpR promoter: bla
   3953..4813    +  CDS            AmpR: β-lactamase; bla; confers resistance to ampicillin, carbenicillin, and related antibiotics
   4984..5572    +  rep_origin     ori: high-copy-number ColE1/pMB1/pBR322/pUC origin of replication
   5755..5847    +  CDS            lacI (fragment): lac repressor; lacI; The lac repressor binds to the lac operator to inhibit transcription in E. coli. This inhibition can be relieved by adding lactose or isopropyl-β-D-thiogalactopyranoside (IPTG).
   5860..5881    +  protein_bind   CAP binding site: CAP binding activates transcription in the presence of cAMP. E. coli catabolite activator protein
   5896..5926    +  promoter       lac promoter: promoter for the E. coli lac operon
   5934..5950    +  protein_bind   lac operator: The lac repressor binds to the lac operator to inhibit transcription in E. coli. This inhibition can be relieved by adding lactose or isopropyl-β-D-thiogalactopyranoside (IPTG). lac repressor encoded by lacI
   5995..6013    +  promoter       T3 promoter: promoter for bacteriophage T3 RNA polymerase
   6041..6267    +  promoter       RSV promoter: Rous sarcoma virus enhancer/promoter
   6268..6448    +  LTR            5' LTR (truncated): truncated 5' long terminal repeat (LTR) from HIV-1
   6495..6620    +  misc_feature   HIV-1 Ψ: packaging signal of human immunodeficiency virus type 1
   6604..6967    +  CDS            HIV-1 gag (fragment): gag protein from human immunodeficiency virus 1; gag
   7113..7346    +  misc_feature   RRE: The Rev response element (RRE) of HIV-1 allows for Rev-dependent mRNA export from the nucleus to the cytoplasm.
   7723..7749    +  CDS            Rev (fragment): human immunodeficiency virus 1 (HIV-1) Rev protein; rev; enhances nuclear export of unspliced and incompletely spliced viral mRNAs
   7753..7993    +  promoter       U6 promoter: RNA polymerase III promoter for human U6 snRNA
   8023..8098    +  misc_RNA       gRNA scaffold: guide RNA scaffold for the Streptococcus pyogenes CRISPR/Cas9 system
   8154..8271    +  misc_feature   cPPT/CTS: central polypurine tract and central termination sequence of HIV-1
