[The description below was written by a language model from this plasmid's Addgene catalogue record and pLannotate feature annotations shown in this document.]
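Description:
PRKAA2 gRNA (BRDN0001147732) is a third-generation lentiviral CRISPR guide plasmid built on the lentiGuide-Puro backbone and designed to target human PRKAA2, the gene encoding the AMPK α2 catalytic subunit. It is an 8,323-nt construct that is propagated in E. coli through a high-copy ColE1/pUC-type origin with ampicillin selection (AmpR under its own bla promoter). It also carries an f1 origin and remnants of the cloning backbone, including lac regulatory elements, T7 and T3 promoters, and an SV40 origin and poly(A) signal outside the viral region.

The lentiviral cassette begins with an RSV promoter fused to a truncated HIV-1 5' LTR, which drives Tat-independent transcription of the viral genome in packaging cells. This is followed by the Ψ packaging signal with a partial gag sequence, and the RRE for Rev-dependent nuclear export. Downstream, a human U6 RNA polymerase III promoter expresses the PRKAA2-specific 20-nt spacer joined to the Streptococcus pyogenes Cas9 guide RNA scaffold. A cPPT/CTS element follows, aiding nuclear import of the provirus. A separate EF-1α promoter with its intron A then drives puromycin N-acetyltransferase, allowing selection of transduced mammalian cells, and a WPRE enhances transcript expression. The cassette ends in a self-inactivating ΔU3 3' LTR, which disables LTR promoter activity after integration.

The plasmid does not encode Cas9, so it is meant to be used with a separate Cas9 vector or in cells that already express Cas9. The guide belongs to a human kinome gRNA collection made with optimized sgRNA design rules, and its typical use is stable knockout of PRKAA2.
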