Addgene plasmid #76636: PRKAA2 gRNA (BRDN0001147732)
Purpose: 3rd generation lentiviral gRNA plasmid targeting human PRKAA2
Depositing lab: John Doench & David Root. Depositing organization: Broad Institute. Publication: Optimized sgRNA design to maximize activity and minimize off-target effects of CRISPR-Cas9. Doench JG, Fusi N, Sullender M, Hegde M, Vaimberg EW, Donovan KF, Smith I, Tothova Z, Wilen C, Orchard R, Virgin HW, Listgarten J, Root DE. Nat Biotechnol. 2016 Jan 18. doi: 10.1038/nbt.3437. PubMed 26780180.
Backbone
  Vector backbone: lentiGuide-Puro
  Backbone manufacturer: Zhang Lab (Addgene plasmid # 52963)
  Vector type: Mammalian Expression, Lentiviral, CRISPR
  Selectable markers: Puromycin
Growth in bacteria
  Bacterial resistance: Ampicillin, 100 μg/mL
  Growth temperature: 37°C
  Growth strain: DH5alpha
  Copy number: High Copy
Gene/Insert
  Gene/Insert name: PRKAA2 (alt names: PRKAA2; NM_006252.3)
  gRNA/shRNA sequence: CAGGCCTGGGGGAATATGCA
  Species: H. sapiens (human)
  Entrez Gene: PRKAA2 (a.k.a. AMPK, AMPK2, AMPKa2, PRKAA)
  Promoter: hU6
  Cloning method: Unknown
  Sequencing primers: 5′ U6-F; 3′ pS2-R
Terms and licenses: Academic/Nonprofit Terms; Industry Terms: Not Available to Industry
Depositor comments: The gRNA was designed to target the following Genbank reference sequence(s): NM_006252.3. Note that this plasmid does NOT contain Cas9. It should be used in conjunction with lentiCas9-Blast (Addgene #52962) or otherwise with cell lines already expressing Cas9. Browse the full kinome gRNA library at http://www.addgene.org/pooled-library/broadgpp-human-kinome/ or visit http://www.broadinstitute.org/rnai/public/ for detailed protocols and information.
How to cite: PRKAA2 gRNA (BRDN0001147732) was a gift from John Doench & David Root (Addgene plasmid # 76636 ; http://n2t.net/addgene:76636 ; RRID:Addgene_76636)
