>Addgene plasmid #76636 | PRKAA2 gRNA (BRDN0001147732) | depositor partial sequence | sequence record 144096 | Target Sequence
CAGGCCTGGGGGAATATGCA
