>Addgene plasmid #76636 | PRKAA2 gRNA (BRDN0001147732) | addgene partial sequence | sequence record 186209 | hU6-F
GAAAGTAATAATTTCTTGGGTAGTTTGCAGTTTTAAAATTATGTTTTAAAATGGACTATCATATGCTTAC
CGTAACTTGAAAGTATTTCGATTTCTTGGCTTTATATATCTTGTGGAAAGGACGAAACACCGCAGGCCTG
GGGGAATATGCAGTTTTAGAGCTAGAAATAGCAAGTTAAAATAAGGCTAGTCCGTTATCAACTTGAAAAA
GTGGCACCGAGTCGGTGCTTTTTTAAGCTTGGCGTAACTAGATCTTGAGACAAATGGCAGTATTCATCCA
CAATTTTAAAAGAAAAGGGGGGATTGGGGGGTACAGTGCAGGGGAAAGAATAGTAGACATAATAGCAACA
GACATACAAACTAAAGAATTACAAAAACAAATTACAAAAATTCAAAATTTTCGGGTTTATTACAGGGACA
GCAGAGATCCACTTTGGCGCCGGCTCGAGGGGGCCCGGGTGCAAAGATGGATAAAGTTTTAAACAGAGAG
GAATCTTTGCAGCTAATGGACCTTCTAGGTCTTGAAAGGAGTGGGAATTGGCTCCGGTGCCCGTCAGTGG
GCAGAGCGCA
